Addgene plasmid #56244: mIFP12-Actin-C-18
Purpose: Localization: Actin, Excitation: 683, Emission: 704
Depositing lab: Michael Davidson. Depositing organization: Florida State University, Tallahassee. Publication: A naturally monomeric infrared fluorescent protein for protein labeling in vivo. Yu D, Baird MA, Allen JR, Howe ES, Klassen MP, Reade A, Makhijani K, Song Y, Liu S, Murthy Z, Zhang SQ, Weiner OD, Kornberg TB, Jan YN, Davidson MW, Shu X. Nat Methods. 2015 Aug;12(8):763-765. doi: 10.1038/nmeth.3447. Epub 2015 Jun 22. PubMed 26098020.
Backbone
  Vector backbone: mIFP12-C1
  Backbone size w/o insert (bp): 4750
  Vector type: Mammalian Expression
  Selectable markers: Neomycin (select with G418)
Growth in bacteria
  Bacterial resistance: Kanamycin, 50 μg/mL
  Growth temperature: 37°C
  Growth strain: DH5alpha
  Copy number: High Copy
Gene/Insert
  Gene/Insert name: Actin (alt name: NM_001101.3)
  Species: H. sapiens (human)
  Entrez Gene: ACTB (a.k.a. BKRNS, BNS, BRWS1, CSMH, DDS1, PS1TP5BP1, THC8)
  Promoter: CMV
  Tag / fusion protein: mIFP12 (N terminal on backbone)
  Cloning method: Unknown
  Sequencing primers: 5′ CMV-F; 3′ SV40pA-R
Terms and licenses: Academic/Nonprofit Terms; Industry Terms
Depositor comments: . Excitation = 683; Emission = 704
How to cite: mIFP12-Actin-C-18 was a gift from Michael Davidson (Addgene plasmid # 56244 ; http://n2t.net/addgene:56244 ; RRID:Addgene_56244)
