[The description below was written by a language model from this plasmid's Addgene catalogue record.]
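Description:
mIFP12-Actin-C-18 is a mammalian expression plasmid built on the mIFP12-C1 backbone (about 4.75 kb without the insert), a C1-style fusion vector in which the fluorescent protein sits upstream of the cloning site. It is maintained as a high-copy plasmid in E. coli under kanamycin selection and carries a neomycin resistance marker, so transfected mammalian cells can be selected with G418. No feature table accompanies the record, so the origin of replication and the regulatory elements driving the resistance marker are not stated. The listed 3′ sequencing primer suggests that an SV40 polyadenylation signal follows the expression cassette.

The payload is human beta-actin (ACTB) expressed from the CMV promoter, a strong constitutive promoter in most mammalian cell lines. The backbone supplies mIFP12 as an N-terminal tag, so the product is an mIFP12–actin fusion with actin at the C-terminal end. The "C-18" in the name probably refers to this orientation and to the length of the linker between the two parts, though the record does not define it, and the cloning method is listed as unknown. mIFP12 belongs to the monomeric infrared fluorescent protein family, with recorded excitation at 683 nm and emission at 704 nm. Proteins of this class derive from bacteriophytochromes and use biliverdin as their chromophore.

The stated purpose is actin localization: the fusion incorporates into the actin cytoskeleton, so filamentous structures can be imaged in living or fixed cells in the far-red to near-infrared range. This leaves the shorter-wavelength channels free for other fluorescent markers in multicolour experiments.
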