>Addgene plasmid #56244 | mIFP12-Actin-C-18 | depositor partial sequence | sequence record 87142 | insert sequence
GTCCGTGCTAGTGACGTCAGATCCGCTAGCGCTACCGGTCGCCACCATGTCGGTACCGCTGACTACCTCA
GCATTCGGCCACGCGTTTCTGGCTAACTGTGAACGCGAGCAGATCCACCTGGCGGGCTCCATTCAGCCGC
ACGGTATCCTGCTGGCTGTGAAAGAGCCGGACAACGTGGTGATCCAGGCTTCTATTAACGCTGCGGAGTT
CCTGAACACCAACTCTGTTGTTGGCCGTCCGCTGCGTGACCTGGGCGGCGATCTGCCTTTGCAGATCCTG
CCGCACCTGAACGGCCCGCTGCACCTGGCTCCGATGACCCTGCGTTGTACCGTGGGTTCTCCGCCGCGTC
GTGTGGACTGTACCATTCATCGTCCGTCTAACGGCGGCCTGATCGTAGAACTGGAACCAGCAACCAAGAC
CACTAACATTGCGCCGGCTCTGGACGGTGCGTTTCATCGTATCACTTCTTCATCCTCCCTGATGGGCCTG
TGTGACGAAACCGCGACTATTATCCGTGAGATTACTGGCTACGACCGTGTGATGGTAGTACGTTTCGATG
AAGAGGGTAATGGCGAAATTCTGTCCGAACGTCGTCGTGCGGACCTGGAAGCGTTCCTGGGTAACCGCTA
CCCGGCGTCTACTATTCCGCAGATCGCTCGTCGCCTGTACGAACATAACCGTGTTCGCCTGCTGGTAGAT
GTGAACTATACTCCGGTTCCGCTACAGCCGCGCATCAGCCCGCTGAACGGTCGTGATCTGGATATGTCCC
TGTCTTGCCTGCGCTCTATGTCCCCGATCCACCAGAAATACATGCAGGACATGGGCGTTGGCGCGACCCT
GGTTTGCTCTCTGATGTGTCTGGTCGTCTGTGGGTCTGATCGCTTGCCACACTACGAACCGCGCTTCGTC
GTCCACATCGCGCTGCTGCGAGCGCTTGCGAAACTGGGCGATCCGCATCGCGACGCTGAAGCTTTGGCAA
GGTCTCAGTCAGTGCCGAATCGCGCGCGATCGTGCGAAGTTCGGAATTGATCGGCACGTGAGCCACGCAT
CGCGAACCGGAGCAGAGTAATTCCGCCTCGTTCACGTCCGAAGTCAAGCGATCCC
