>Addgene plasmid #56244 | mIFP12-Actin-C-18 | depositor partial sequence | sequence record 87143 | insert sequence 2
AGCGCGCGCGAATTGTCGTTGGGCGGGACGTTCGGATCCAGATCCGTCAGCGTGAAGCCAGGCATCGGCG
ATGCGGATGCGATGAATGAATTCGCCCGGCTCGTCGTCGACAACCGATCCGCATGTGCAAGCCGCTCGCG
GGCGACGATGCCCCCCGGGCGTCTCCTCCATCGTGGGGGCGCCCCAGCACCAGGGCGTGATGGTGGGCAT
GGGTCAGAAGGATCCTATGTGGGCGACGAGGCCCAGAGCAAGAAGAGGCATCCTCACCTGAAGTACCCCA
TCGAGCACGGCATCGTCACCAACTGGGACGACATGGAGAAAATCTGGCACCACACTTCTACAATGAGCTG
CGTGTGGCTCCCGAGGAGCACCCCGTGCTGCTGACCGAGGCCCCCTGAACCCCAAGGCCAACCGCGAGAA
GATGACCCAGATCATGTTTGAGACCTTCAACACCCCAGCCATGTACGTTGCTATCCAGGCTGTGCTATCC
CTGTACGCCTCTGGCCGTACCACTGGCATCGTGATGGACTCCGGTGACGGGGTCACCCACACTGTGCCCA
TCTACGAGGGGTATGCCCTCCCCCATGCCATCCTGCGTCTGGACCTGGCTGGCCGGGACCTGACTGACTA
CCTCATGAAGATCCTCACCGAGCGCGGCTACAGCTTCACCACCACGGCCGAGCGGGAAATCGTGCGTGAC
ATTAAGGAGAAGCTGTGCTACGTCGCCCTGGACTTCGAGCAAGAGATGGCCACGGCTGCTTCCAGCTCCT
CCCTGGAGAAGAGCTACGAGCTGCCTGACGGCCAGGTCATCACCATTGGCAATGAGCGGTTCCGCTGCCC
TGAGGCACTCTTCCAGCCTTCCTTCCTGGGCATGGAGTCCTGTGGCATCCACGAAACTACCTTCAACTCC
ATCATGAAGTGTGACGTGGACATCCGCAAAGACCTGTACGCCAACACAGTGCTGTCTGGCGGCACCACCA
TGTACCCTGGCATTGCCGACAGGATGCAGAAGGAGATCACTGCCCTGGCACCCAGCACAATGAAGATCAA
GATCATTGCTCCTCCTGAGCGCAAGTACTCCGTGTGGATCGGCGGCTCCATCCTGGCCTCGCTGTCCACC
TTCCAGCAGATGTGGATCAGCAAGCAGGAGTATGACGAGTCCGGCCCCTCCATCGTCCACCGCAAATGCT
TCTAGGGATCCACCGGATCTAGATAACTGATCATAATCAGCCATACCACATTGAGAAGATGGCC
