>Addgene plasmid #56244 | mIFP12-Actin-C-18 | addgene partial sequence | sequence record 118121 | CMV-F 5'-CGCAAATGGGCGGTAGGCGTG-3'
TGAACCGTCAGATCCGCTAGCGCTACCGGTCGCCACCATGTCGGTACCGCTGACTACCTCAGCATTCGGC
CACGCGTTTCTGGCTAACTGTGAACGCGAGCAGATCCACCTGGCGGGCTCCATTCAGCCGCACGGTATCC
TGCTGGCTGTGAAAGAGCCGGACAACGTGGTGATCCAGGCTTCTATTAACGCTGCGGAGTTCCTGAACAC
CAACTCTGTTGTTGGCCGTCCGCTGCGTGACCTGGGCGGCGATCTGCCTTTGCAGATCCTGCCGCACCTG
AACGGCCCGCTGCACCTGGCTCCGATGACCCTGCGTTGTACCGTGGGTTCTCCGCCGCGTCGTGTGGACT
GTACCATTCATCGTCCGTCTAACGGCGGCCTGATCGTAGAACTGGAACCAGCAACCAAGACCACTAACAT
TGCGCCGGCTCTGGACGGTGCGTTTCATCGTATCACTTCTTCATCCTCCCTGATGGGCCTGTGTGACGAA
ACCGCGACTATTATCCGTGAGATTACTGGCTACGACCGTGTGATGGTAGTACGTTTCGATGAAGAGGGTA
ATGGCGAAATTCTGTCCGAACGTCGTCGTGCGGACCTGGAAGCGTTCCTGGGTAACCGCTACCCGGCGTC
TACTATTCCGCAGATCGCTCGTCGCCTGTACGAACATAACCGTGTTCGCCTGCTGGTAGATGTGAACTAT
ACTCCGGTTCCGCTACAGCCGCGCATCAGCCCGCTGAACGGTCGTGATCTGGATATGTCCCTGTCTTGCC
TGCGCTC
