>Addgene plasmid #56244 | mIFP12-Actin-C-18 | addgene partial sequence | sequence record 118122 | SV40pA-R 5'-GAAATTTGTGATGCTATTGC-3'
CATAACAGTTACAACAACAATTGCATTCATTTTATGTTTCAGGTTCAGGGGGAGGTGTGGGAGGTTTTTT
AAAGCAAGTAAAACCTCTACAAATGTGGTATGGCTGATTATGATCAGTTATCTAGATCCGGTGGATCCCT
AGAAGCATTTGCGGTGGACGATGGAGGGGCCGGACTCGTCATACTCCTGCTTGCTGATCCACATCTGCTG
GAAGGTGGACAGCGAGGCCAGGATGGAGCCGCCGATCCACACGGAGTACTTGCGCTCAGGAGGAGCAATG
ATCTTGATCTTCATTGTGCTGGGTGCCAGGGCAGTGATCTCCTTCTGCATCCTGTCGGCAATGCCAGGGT
ACATGGTGGTGCCGCCAGACAGCACTGTGTTGGCGTACAGGTCTTTGCGGATGTCCACGTCACACTTCAT
GATGGAGTTGAAGGTAGTTTCGTGGATGCCACAGGACTCCATGCCCAGGAAGGAAGGCTGGAAGAGTGCC
TCAGGGCAGCGGAACCGCTCATTGCCAATGGTGATGACCTGGCCGTCAGGCAGCTCGTAGCTCTTCTCCA
GGGAGGAGCTGGAAGCAGCCGTGGCCATCTCTTGCTCGAAGTCCAGGGCGACGTAGCACAGCTTCTCCTT
AATGTCACGCACGATTTCCCGCTCGGCCGTGGTGGTGAAGCTGTAGCCGCGCTCGGTGAGGATCTTCATG
AGGTAGTCAGTCA
